>Addgene plasmid #107465 | pCEP4-SERTI425L-myc | depositor full sequence | sequence record 205576 | pCEP4-SERTI425L-myc sequence 12145 bps
GCCGGCAAGGCCGGATCCAGACATGATAAGATACATTGATGAGTTTGGACAAACCACAACTAGAATGCAG
TGAAAAAAATGCTTTATTTGTGAAATTTGTGATGCTATTGCTTTATTTGTAACCATTATAAGCTGCAATA
AACAAGTTAACAACAACAATTGCATTCATTTTATGTTTCAGGTTCAGGGGGAGGTGTGGGAGGTTTTTTA
AAGCAAGTAAAACCTCTACAAATGTGGTATGGCTGATTATGATCCGGCTGCCTCGCGCGTTTCGGTGATG
ACGGTGAAAACCTCTGACACATGCAGCTCCCGGAGACGGTCACAGCTTGTCTGTAAGCGGATGCCGGGAG
CAGACAAGCCCGTCAGGGCGCGTCAGCGGGTGTTGGCGGGTGTCGGGGCGCAGCCATGAGGTCGACTCTA
GAGGATCGATCCCCGCCCCGGACGAACTAAACCTGACTACGACATCTCTGCCCCTTCTTCGCGGGGCAGT
GCATGTAATCCCTTCAGTTGGTTGGTACAACTTGCCAACTGGGCCCTGTTCCACATGTGACACGGGGGGG
GACCAAACACAAAGGGGTTCTCTGACTGTAGTTGACATCCTTATAAATGGATGTGCACATTTGCCAACAC
TGAGTGGCTTTCATCCTGGAGCAGACTTTGCAGTCTGTGGACTGCAACACAACATTGCCTTTATGTGTAA
CTCTTGGCTGAAGCTCTTACACCAATGCTGGGGGACATGTACCTCCCAGGGGCCCAGGAAGACTACGGGA
GGCTACACCAACGTCAATCAGAGGGGCCTGTGTAGCTACCGATAAGCGGACCCTCAAGAGGGCATTAGCA
ATAGTGTTTATAAGGCCCCCTTGTTAACCCTAAACGGGTAGCATATGCTTCCCGGGTAGTAGTATATACT
ATCCAGACTAACCCTAATTCAATAGCATATGTTACCCAACGGGAAGCATATGCTATCGAATTAGGGTTAG
TAAAAGGGTCCTAAGGAACAGCGATATCTCCCACCCCATGAGCTGTCACGGTTTTATTTACATGGGGTCA
GGATTCCACGAGGGTAGTGAACCATTTTAGTCACAAGGGCAGTGGCTGAAGATCAAGGAGCGGGCAGTGA
ACTCTCCTGAATCTTCGCCTGCTTCTTCATTCTCCTTCGTTTAGCTAATAGAATAACTGCTGAGTTGTGA
ACAGTAAGGTGTATGTGAGGTGCTCGAAAACAAGGTTTCAGGTGACGCCCCCAGAATAAAATTTGGACGG
GGGGTTCAGTGGTGGCATTGTGCTATGACACCAATATAACCCTCACAAACCCCTTGGGCAATAAATACTA
GTGTAGGAATGAAACATTCTGAATATCTTTAACAATAGAAATCCATGGGGTGGGGACAAGCCGTAAAGAC
TGGATGTCCATCTCACACGAATTTATGGCTATGGGCAACACATAATCCTAGTGCAATATGATACTGGGGT
TATTAAGATGTGTCCCAGGCAGGGACCAAGACAGGTGAACCATGTTGTTACACTCTATTTGTAACAAGGG
GAAAGAGAGTGGACGCCGACAGCAGCGGACTCCACTGGTTGTCTCTAACACCCCCGAAAATTAAACGGGG
CTCCACGCCAATGGGGCCCATAAACAAAGACAAGTGGCCACTCTTTTTTTTGAAATTGTGGAGTGGGGGC
ACGCGTCAGCCCCCACACGCCGCCCTGCGGTTTTGGACTGTAAAATAAGGGTGTAATAACTTGGCTGATT
GTAACCCCGCTAACCACTGCGGTCAAACCACTTGCCCACAAAACCACTAATGGCACCCCGGGGAATACCT
GCATAAGTAGGTGGGCGGGCCAAGATAGGGGCGCGATTGCTGCGATCTGGAGGACAAATTACACACACTT
GCGCCTGAGCGCCAAGCACAGGGTTGTTGGTCCTCATATTCACGAGGTCGCTGAGAGCACGGTGGGCTAA
TGTTGCCATGGGTAGCATATACTACCCAAATATCTGGATAGCATATGCTATCCTAATCTATATCTGGGTA
GCATAGGCTATCCTAATCTATATCTGGGTAGCATATGCTATCCTAATCTATATCTGGGTAGTATATGCTA
TCCTAATTTATATCTGGGTAGCATAGGCTATCCTAATCTATATCTGGGTAGCATATGCTATCCTAATCTA
TATCTGGGTAGTATATGCTATCCTAATCTGTATCCGGGTAGCATATGCTATCCTAATAGAGATTAGGGTA
GTATATGCTATCCTAATTTATATCTGGGTAGCATATACTACCCAAATATCTGGATAGCATATGCTATCCT
AATCTATATCTGGGTAGCATATGCTATCCTAATCTATATCTGGGTAGCATAGGCTATCCTAATCTATATC
TGGGTAGCATATGCTATCCTAATCTATATCTGGGTAGTATATGCTATCCTAATTTATATCTGGGTAGCAT
AGGCTATCCTAATCTATATCTGGGTAGCATATGCTATCCTAATCTATATCTGGGTAGTATATGCTATCCT
AATCTGTATCCGGGTAGCATATGCTATCCTCATGCATATACAGTCAGCATATGATACCCAGTAGTAGAGT
GGGAGTGCTATCCTTTGCATATGCCGCCACCTCCCAAGGGGGCGTGAATTTTCGCTGCTTGTCCTTTTCC
TGCTGGTTGCTCCCATTCTTAGGTGAATTTAAGGAGGCCAGGCTAAAGCCGTCGCATGTCTGATTGCTCA
CCAGGTAAATGTCGCTAATGTTTTCCAACGCGAGAAGGTGTTGAGCGCGGAGCTGAGTGACGTGACAACA
TGGGTATGCCCAATTGCCCCATGTTGGGAGGACGAAAATGGTGACAAGACAGATGGCCAGAAATACACCA
ACAGCACGCATGATGTCTACTGGGGATTTATTCTTTAGTGCGGGGGAATACACGGCTTTTAATACGATTG
AGGGCGTCTCCTAACAAGTTACATCACTCCTGCCCTTCCTCACCCTCATCTCCATCACCTCCTTCATCTC
CGTCATCTCCGTCATCACCCTCCGCGGCAGCCCCTTCCACCATAGGTGGAAACCAGGGAGGCAAATCTAC
TCCATCGTCAAAGCTGCACACAGTCACCCTGATATTGCAGGTAGGAGCGGGCTTTGTCATAACAAGGTCC
TTAATCGCATCCTTCAAAACCTCAGCAAATATATGAGTTTGTAAAAAGACCATGAAATAACAGACAATGG
ACTCCCTTAGCGGGCCAGGTTGTGGGCCGGGTCCAGGGGCCATTCCAAAGGGGAGACGACTCAATGGTGT
AAGACGACATTGTGGAATAGCAAGGGCAGTTCCTCGCCTTAGGTTGTAAAGGGAGGTCTTACTACCTCCA
TATACGAACACACCGGCGACCCAAGTTCCTTCGTCGGTAGTCCTTTCTACGTGACTCCTAGCCAGGAGAG
CTCTTAAACCTTCTGCAATGTTCTCAAATTTCGGGTTGGAACCTCCTTGACCACGATGCTTTCCAAACCA
CCCTCCTTTTTTGCGCCTGCCTCCATCACCCTGACCCCGGGGTCCAGTGCTTGGGCCTTCTCCTGGGTCA
TCTGCGGGGCCCTGCTCTATCGCTCCCGGGGGCACGTCAGGCTCACCATCTGGGCCACCTTCTTGGTGGT
ATTCAAAATAATCGGCTTCCCCTACAGGGTGGAAAAATGGCCTTCTACCTGGAGGGGGCCTGCGCGGTGG
AGACCCGGATGATGATGACTGACTACTGGGACTCCTGGGCCTCTTTTCTCCACGTCCACGACCTCTCCCC
CTGGCTCTTTCACGACTTCCCCCCCTGGCTCTTTCACGTCCTCTACCCCGGCGGCCTCCACTACCTCCTC
GACCCCGGCCTCCACTACCTCCTCGACCCCGGCCTCCACTGCCTCCTCGACCCCGGCCTCCACCTCCTGC
TCCTGCCCCTCCTGCTCCTGCCCCTCCTCCTGCTCCTGCCCCTCCTGCCCCTCCTGCTCCTGCCCCTCCT
GCCCCTCCTGCTCCTGCCCCTCCTGCCCCTCCTGCTCCTGCCCCTCCTGCCCCTCCTCCTGCTCCTGCCC
CTCCTGCCCCTCCTCCTGCTCCTGCCCCTCCTGCCCCTCCTGCTCCTGCCCCTCCTGCCCCTCCTGCTCC
TGCCCCTCCTGCCCCTCCTGCTCCTGCCCCTCCTGCTCCTGCCCCTCCTGCTCCTGCCCCTCCTGCTCCT
GCCCCTCCTGCCCCTCCTGCCCCTCCTCCTGCTCCTGCCCCTCCTGCTCCTGCCCCTCCTGCCCCTCCTG
CCCCTCCTGCTCCTGCCCCTCCTCCTGCTCCTGCCCCTCCTGCCCCTCCTGCCCCTCCTCCTGCTCCTGC
CCCTCCTGCCCCTCCTCCTGCTCCTGCCCCTCCTCCTGCTCCTGCCCCTCCTGCCCCTCCTGCCCCTCCT
CCTGCTCCTGCCCCTCCTGCCCCTCCTCCTGCTCCTGCCCCTCCTCCTGCTCCTGCCCCTCCTGCCCCTC
CTGCCCCTCCTCCTGCTCCTGCCCCTCCTCCTGCTCCTGCCCCTCCTGCCCCTCCTGCCCCTCCTGCCCC
TCCTCCTGCTCCTGCCCCTCCTCCTGCTCCTGCCCCTCCTGCTCCTGCCCCTCCCGCTCCTGCTCCTGCT
CCTGTTCCACCGTGGGTCCCTTTGCAGCCAATGCAACTTGGACGTTTTTGGGGTCTCCGGACACCATCTC
TATGTCTTGGCCCTGATCCTGAGCCGCCCGGGGCTCCTGGTCTTCCGCCTCCTCGTCCTCGTCCTCTTCC
CCGTCCTCGTCCATGGTTATCACCCCCTCTTCTTTGAGGTCCACTGCCGCCGGAGCCTTCTGGTCCAGAT
GTGTCTCCCTTCTCTCCTAGGCCATTTCCAGGTCCTGTACCTGGCCCCTCGTCAGACATGATTCACACTA
AAAGAGATCAATAGACATCTTTATTAGACGACGCTCAGTGAATACAGGGAGTGCAGACTCCTGCCCCCTC
CAACAGCCCCCCCACCCTCATCCCCTTCATGGTCGCTGTCAGACAGATCCAGGTCTGAAAATTCCCCATC
CTCCGAACCATCCTCGTCCTCATCACCAATTACTCGCAGCCCGGAAAACTCCCGCTGAACATCCTCAAGA
TTTGCGTCCTGAGCCTCAAGCCAGGCCTCAAATTCCTCGTCCCCCTTTTTGCTGGACGGTAGGGATGGGG
ATTCTCGGGACCCCTCCTCTTCCTCTTCAAGGTCACCAGACAGAGATGCTACTGGGGCAACGGAAGAAAA
GCTGGGTGCGGCCTGTGAGGATCAGCTTATCGATGATAAGCTGTCAAACATGAGAATTCTTGAAGACGAA
AGGGCCTCGTGATACGCCTATTTTTATAGGTTAATGTCATGATAATAATGGTTTCTTAGACGTCAGGTGG
CACTTTTCGGGGAAATGTGCGCGGAACCCCTATTTGTTTATTTTTCTAAATACATTCAAATATGTATCCG
CTCATGAGACAATAACCCTGATAAATGCTTCAATAATATTGAAAAAGGAAGAGTATGAGTATTCAACATT
TCCGTGTCGCCCTTATTCCCTTTTTTGCGGCATTTTGCCTTCCTGTTTTTGCTCACCCAGAAACGCTGGT
GAAAGTAAAAGATGCTGAAGATCAGTTGGGTGCACGAGTGGGTTACATCGAACTGGATCTCAACAGCGGT
AAGATCCTTGAGAGTTTTCGCCCCGAAGAACGTTTTCCAATGATGAGCACTTTTAAAGTTCTGCTATGTG
GCGCGGTATTATCCCGTGTTGACGCCGGGCAAGAGCAACTCGGTCGCCGCATACACTATTCTCAGAATGA
CTTGGTTGAGTACTCACCAGTCACAGAAAAGCATCTTACGGATGGCATGACAGTAAGAGAATTATGCAGT
GCTGCCATAACCATGAGTGATAACACTGCGGCCAACTTACTTCTGACAACGATCGGAGGACCGAAGGAGC
TAACCGCTTTTTTGCACAACATGGGGGATCATGTAACTCGCCTTGATCGTTGGGAACCGGAGCTGAATGA
AGCCATACCAAACGACGAGCGTGACACCACGATGCCTGCAGCAATGGCAACAACGTTGCGCAAACTATTA
ACTGGCGAACTACTTACTCTAGCTTCCCGGCAACAATTAATAGACTGGATGGAGGCGGATAAAGTTGCAG
GACCACTTCTGCGCTCGGCCCTTCCGGCTGGCTGGTTTATTGCTGATAAATCTGGAGCCGGTGAGCGTGG
GTCTCGCGGTATCATTGCAGCACTGGGGCCAGATGGTAAGCCCTCCCGTATCGTAGTTATCTACACGACG
GGGAGTCAGGCAACTATGGATGAACGAAATAGACAGATCGCTGAGATAGGTGCCTCACTGATTAAGCATT
GGTAACTGTCAGACCAAGTTTACTCATATATACTTTAGATTGATTTAAAACTTCATTTTTAATTTAAAAG
GATCTAGGTGAAGATCCTTTTTGATAATCTCATGACCAAAATCCCTTAACGTGAGTTTTCGTTCCACTGA
GCGTCAGACCCCGTAGAAAAGATCAAAGGATCTTCTTGAGATCCTTTTTTTCTGCGCGTAATCTGCTGCT
TGCAAACAAAAAAACCACCGCTACCAGCGGTGGTTTGTTTGCCGGATCAAGAGCTACCAACTCTTTTTCC
GAAGGTAACTGGCTTCAGCAGAGCGCAGATACCAAATACTGTCCTTCTAGTGTAGCCGTAGTTAGGCCAC
CACTTCAAGAACTCTGTAGCACCGCCTACATACCTCGCTCTGCTAATCCTGTTACCAGTGGCTGCTGCCA
GTGGCGATAAGTCGTGTCTTACCGGGTTGGACTCAAGACGATAGTTACCGGATAAGGCGCAGCGGTCGGG
CTGAACGGGGGGTTCGTGCACACAGCCCAGCTTGGAGCGAACGACCTACACCGAACTGAGATACCTACAG
CGTGAGCTATGAGAAAGCGCCACGCTTCCCGAAGGGAGAAAGGCGGACAGGTATCCGGTAAGCGGCAGGG
TCGGAACAGGAGAGCGCACGAGGGAGCTTCCAGGGGGAAACGCCTGGTATCTTTATAGTCCTGTCGGGTT
TCGCCACCTCTGACTTGAGCGTCGATTTTTGTGATGCTCGTCAGGGGGGCGGAGCCTATGGAAAAACGCC
AGCAACGCGGCCTTTTTACGGTTCCTGGCCTTTTGCTGGCCTTGAAGCTGTCCCTGATGGTCGTCATCTA
CCTGCCTGGACAGCATGGCCTGCAACGCGGGCATCCCGATGCCGCCGGAAGCGAGAAGAATCATAATGGG
GAAGGCCATCCAGCCTCGCGTCGCGAACGCCAGCAAGACGTAGCCCAGCGCGTCGGCCCCGAGATGCGCC
GCGTGCGGCTGCTGGAGATGGCGGACGCGATGGATATGTTCTGCCAAGGGTTGGTTTGCGCATTCACAGT
TCTCCGCAAGAATTGATTGGCTCCAATTCTTGGAGTGGTGAATCCGTTAGCGAGGTGCCGCCCTGCTTCA
TCCCCGTGGCCCGTTGCTCGCGTTTGCTGGCGGTGTCCCCGGAAGAAATATATTTGCATGTCTTTAGTTC
TATGATGACACAAACCCCGCCCAGCGTCTTGTCATTGGCGAATTCGAACACGCAGATGCAGTCGGGGCGG
CGCGGTCCGAGGTCCACTTCGCATATTAAGGTGACGCGTGTGGCCTCGAACACCGAGCGACCCTGCAGCG
ACCCGCTTAACAGCGTCAACAGCGTGCCGCAGATCCCGGGGGGCAATGAGATATGAAAAAGCCTGAACTC
ACCGCGACGTCTGTCGAGAAGTTTCTGATCGAAAAGTTCGACAGCGTCTCCGACCTGATGCAGCTCTCGG
AGGGCGAAGAATCTCGTGCTTTCAGCTTCGATGTAGGAGGGCGTGGATATGTCCTGCGGGTAAATAGCTG
CGCCGATGGTTTCTACAAAGATCGTTATGTTTATCGGCACTTTGCATCGGCCGCGCTCCCGATTCCGGAA
GTGCTTGACATTGGGGAATTCAGCGAGAGCCTGACCTATTGCATCTCCCGCCGTGCACAGGGTGTCACGT
TGCAAGACCTGCCTGAAACCGAACTGCCCGCTGTTCTGCAGCCGGTCGCGGAGGCCATGGATGCGATCGC
TGCGGCCGATCTTAGCCAGACGAGCGGGTTCGGCCCATTCGGACCGCAAGGAATCGGTCAATACACTACA
TGGCGTGATTTCATATGCGCGATTGCTGATCCCCATGTGTATCACTGGCAAACTGTGATGGACGACACCG
TCAGTGCGTCCGTCGCGCAGGCTCTCGATGAGCTGATGCTTTGGGCCGAGGACTGCCCCGAAGTCCGGCA
CCTCGTGCACGCGGATTTCGGCTCCAACAATGTCCTGACGGACAATGGCCGCATAACAGCGGTCATTGAC
TGGAGCGAGGCGATGTTCGGGGATTCCCAATACGAGGTCGCCAACATCTTCTTCTGGAGGCCGTGGTTGG
CTTGTATGGAGCAGCAGACGCGCTACTTCGAGCGGAGGCATCCGGAGCTTGCAGGATCGCCGCGGCTCCG
GGCGTATATGCTCCGCATTGGTCTTGACCAACTCTATCAGAGCTTGGTTGACGGCAATTTCGATGATGCA
GCTTGGGCGCAGGGTCGATGCGACGCAATCGTCCGATCCGGAGCCGGGACTGTCGGGCGTACACAAATCG
CCCGCAGAAGCGCGGCCGTCTGGACCGATGGCTGTGTAGAAGTACTCGCCGATAGTGGAAACCGACGCCC
CAGCACTCGTCCGGATCGGGAGATGGGGGAGGCTAACTGAAACACGGAAGGAGACAATACCGGAAGGAAC
CCGCGCTATGACGGCAATAAAAAGACAGAATAAAACGCACGGGTGTTGGGTCGTTTGTTCATAAACGCGG
GGTTCGGTCCCAGGGCTGGCACTCTGTCGATACCCCACCGAGACCCCATTGGGGCCAATACGCCCGCGTT
TCTTCCTTTTCCCCACCCCACCCCCCAAGTTCGGGTGAAGGCCCAGGGCTCGCAGCCAACGTCGGGGCGG
CAGGCCCTGCCATAGCCACTGGCCCCGTGGGTTAGGGACGGGGTCCCCCATGGGGAATGGTTTATGGTTC
GTGGGGGTTATTATTTTGGGCGTTGCGTGGGGTCAGGTCCACGACTGGACTGAGCAGACAGACCCATGGT
TTTTGGATGGCCTGGGCATGGACCGCATGTACTGGCGCGACACGAACACCGGGCGTCTGTGGCTGCCAAA
CACCCCCGACCCCCAAAAACCACCGCGCGGATTTCTGGCGTGCCAAGCTAGTCGACCAATTCTCATGTTT
GACAGCTTATCATCGCAGATCCGGGCAACGTTGTTGCCATTGCTGCAGGCGCAGAACTGGTAGGTATGGA
AGATCTATACATTGAATCAATATTGGCAATTAGCCATATTAGTCATTGGTTATATAGCATAAATCAATAT
TGGCTATTGGCCATTGCATACGTTGTATCTATATCATAATATGTACATTTATATTGGCTCATGTCCAATA
TGACCGCCATGTTGACATTGATTATTGACTAGTTATTAATAGTAATCAATTACGGGGTCATTAGTTCATA
GCCCATATATGGAGTTCCGCGTTACATAACTTACGGTAAATGGCCCGCCTGGCTGACCGCCCAACGACCC
CCGCCCATTGACGTCAATAATGACGTATGTTCCCATAGTAACGCCAATAGGGACTTTCCATTGACGTCAA
TGGGTGGAGTATTTACGGTAAACTGCCCACTTGGCAGTACATCAAGTGTATCATATGCCAAGTCCGCCCC
CTATTGACGTCAATGACGGTAAATGGCCCGCCTGGCATTATGCCCAGTACATGACCTTACGGGACTTTCC
TACTTGGCAGTACATCTACGTATTAGTCATCGCTATTACCATGGTGATGCGGTTTTGGCAGTACACCAAT
GGGCGTGGATAGCGGTTTGACTCACGGGGATTTCCAAGTCTCCACCCCATTGACGTCAATGGGAGTTTGT
TTTGGCACCAAAATCAACGGGACTTTCCAAAATGTCGTAATAACCCCGCCCCGTTGACGCAAATGGGCGG
TAGGCGTGTACGGTGGGAGGTCTATATAAGCAGAGCTCGTTTAGTGAACCGTCAGATCTCTAGAAGCTGG
GTACCAGCTGCTAGCGCCACCATGGAGACCACCCCCCTGAACAGTCAAAAGCAACTCTCTGCCTGTGAGG
ATGGAGAGGACTGTCAGGAGAATGGCGTTCTTCAAAAGGTTGTACCCACCCCTGGAGATAAGGTGGAAAG
CGGCCAGATTTCCAACGGCTACAGCGCCGTGCCATCACCTGGAGCCGGGGATGATACACGGCACAGCATT
CCCGCAACCACCACGACACTGGTTGCAGAGCTTCACCAGGGCGAGAGGGAGACGTGGGGCAAAAAGGTAG
ATTTTCTGCTTTCCGTGATCGGTTACGCGGTCGATCTGGGGAACGTGTGGAGGTTCCCTTACATTTGTTA
CCAAAACGGAGGGGGTGCCTTCTTGCTGCCCTACACAATTATGGCGATTTTTGGGGGTATCCCGCTCTTC
TACATGGAACTGGCCTTGGGTCAGTACCACCGGAACGGCTGCATTAGCATTTGGCGCAAGATATGCCCCA
TTTTCAAGGGAATCGGATACGCAATCTGTATAATCGCGTTCTATATTGCATCATATTACAACACCATCAT
GGCCTGGGCCCTTTATTACTTGATCAGCAGTTTCACCGACCAATTGCCGTGGACGAGCTGTAAGAACTCA
TGGAATACCGGGAACTGTACCAACTACTTCTCTGAGGACAGCTCAGGAGGTAGCGGGGGTGAACAGAAGC
TGATTAGCGAGGAGGACTTGGGCAGTCCAGGCGGAAGCGGCAACATCACTTGGACACTCCATAGTACGAG
CCCCGCAGAGGAGTTTTACACCAGGCACGTACTGCAGATTCATAGGAGCAAGGGTCTGCAAGACCTGGGC
GGTATTAGCTGGCAGCTCGCATTGTGCATAATGTTGATCTTTACGGTGATCTATTTCTCTATCTGGAAGG
GAGTAAAGACATCCGGCAAGGTGGTGTGGGTGACGGCGACCTTCCCCTACATTATACTCAGCGTGTTGTT
GGTGAGGGGGGCAACCCTGCCTGGGGCCTGGCGAGGCGTGCTGTTCTATCTCAAGCCAAACTGGCAGAAG
CTTCTTGAAACCGGAGTGTGGATCGACGCGGCCGCGCAAATCTTCTTTTCCCTCGGTCCCGGCTTCGGGG
TCCTTCTGGCATTCGCAAGCTACAACAAGTTCAACAATAACTGCTACCAGGACGCCCTCGTGACAAGTGT
AGTGAACTGCATGACCTCTTTCGTGAGCGGGTTTGTGATCTTCACAGTACTCGGATATATGGCTGAGATG
AGGAACGAAGATGTTAGTGAGGTTGCCAAAGACGCTGGCCCGAGCCTGTTGTTCATCACATACGCCGAGG
CTATCGCGAACATGCCCGCATCTACTTTCTTCGCCCTCATCTTTTTCCTGATGCTGATAACCCTTGGGCT
GGATAGCACCTTCGCCGGACTGGAGGGTGTCATCACTGCCGTTCTCGACGAGTTCCCCCATGTGTGGGCC
AAGCGACGGGAAAGGTTCGTGCTGGCCGTCGTAATCACATGCTTCTTCGGCTCACTGGTGACCCTTACCT
TTGGCGGTGCGTACGTGGTCAAGCTGCTCGAAGAGTACGCCACTGGACCGGCGGTTCTGACCGTGGCATT
GATCGAGGCCGTGGCCGTAAGCTGGTTTTACGGCATCACGCAGTTCTGTAGGGACGTGAAAGAGATGCTG
GGCTTTTCTCCCGGTTGGTTTTGGAGGATTTGTTGGGTAGCAATTAGCCCCCTGTTTCTCCTTTTCATTA
TTTGCTCTTTTCTGATGTCTCCACCGCAGCTCCGACTGTTTCAGTACAACTACCCCTACTGGTCAATTAT
CCTGGGCTATTGTATCGGCACCTCAAGTTTCATCTGCATCCCCACATACATCGCATACAGACTGATAATT
ACGCCCGGTACTTTTAAGGAGCGAATCATTAAAAGCATAACCCCCGAAACCCCCACCGAGATCCCTTGTG
GCGATATAAGACTCAATGCGGTCTAATAGCTCGAG
Features (pLannotate 1.2.2; 22 found; start..end, strand, type, name):
     14..148     -  polyA_signal   SV40 poly(A) signal: SV40 polyadenylation signal
    171..254     -  CDS            large T antigen (fragment): large T antigen from SV40 (simian virus 40)
    257..297     +  CDS            rop (fragment): Rop protein, which maintains plasmids at low copy number; rop
    409..427     -  misc_feature   MCS (fragment): pUC18/19 multiple cloning site
    873..2662    -  rep_origin     oriP: Epstein-Barr virus oriP replication origin (Yates et al., 2000)
   2663..2881    -  CDS            gL (fragment): GL_EBVB9 - Experimental evidence at protein level: Swiss-Prot protein existence level 1. The heterodimer glycoprotein H-glycoprotein L is required for the fusion of viral and plasma membranes leading to virus entry into the host cell. Acts as a functional inhibitor of gH and maintains gH in an inhibited form. Upon binding to host integrins, gL dissociates from gH leading to activation of the viral fusion glycoproteins gB and gH. Fusion of EBV with B-lymphocytes requires the additional receptor- binding protein gp42, which forms a complex with gH/gL. The heterodimer gH/gL targets also host EPHA
   2964..4889    -  CDS            EBNA1: Epstein-Barr nuclear antigen 1, also known as EBNA-1 crucial for latent viral infection, and for episomal amplification of vectors containing the oriP origin (Okita et al., 2013)
   4927..5271    -  CDS            BRRF2_EBVB9 (fragment): Protein inferred from homology: Swiss-Prot protein existence level 3. From Epstein-Barr virus (strain B95-8) (HHV-4) (Human herpesvirus 4).
   5274..5297    -  promoter       tet promoter (fragment): E. coli promoter for tetracycline efflux protein gene
   5410..5514    +  promoter       AmpR promoter: bla
   5515..6375    +  CDS            AmpR: β-lactamase; bla; confers resistance to ampicillin, carbenicillin, and related antibiotics
   6546..7134    +  rep_origin     ori: high-copy-number ColE1/pMB1/pBR322/pUC origin of replication
   7180..7338    -  CDS            TcR (fragment): tetracycline efflux protein; tet; confers resistance to tetracycline
   7459..7659    -  CDS            MDV035 (fragment): UL24_GAHVM - Protein inferred from homology: Swiss-Prot protein existence level 3. May play a role in the dispersal of host nucleolin from the nucleolus throughout the nucleus leading to a decrease in ribosome biogenesis. From Gallid herpesvirus 2 (strain Chicken/Md5/ATCC VR-987) (GaHV-2) (Marek's disease herpesvirus type 1).
   7648..7710    +  promoter       Mini-TK promoter: minimal herpes simplex virus (HSV) thymidine kinase promoter
   7753..8790    +  CDS            HygR: hygromycin B phosphotransferase confers resistance to hygromycin
   8832..8880    +  polyA_signal   HSV TK poly(A) signal: herpes simplex virus thymidine kinase polyadenylation signal (Cole and Stacy, 1985)
   9080..9304    +  CDS            gH (fragment): GH_HHV11 - Experimental evidence at protein level: Swiss-Prot protein existence level 1. The heterodimer glycoprotein H-glycoprotein L is required for the fusion of viral and plasma membranes leading to virus entry into the host cell. Following initial binding to host receptor, membrane fusion is mediated by the fusion machinery composed of gB and the heterodimer gH/gL. May also be involved in the fusion between the virion envelope and the outer nuclear membrane during virion morphogenesis. From Human herpesvirus 1 (strain 17) (HHV-1) (Human herpes simplex virus 1).
   9335..9360    -  CDS            bla(M) (fragment): β-lactamase lacking the signal sequence; bla(M); allows cytosolic expression of β-lactamase
   9534..9913    +  enhancer       CMV enhancer: human cytomegalovirus immediate early enhancer
   9915..10114   +  promoter       CMV promoter: human cytomegalovirus (CMV) immediate early promoter
  10172..12133   +  CDS            SLC6A4: SC6A4_HUMAN - Also known as HTT, SERT. Experimental evidence at protein level: Swiss-Prot protein existence level 1. Serotonin transporter whose primary function in the central nervous system involves the regulation of serotonergic signaling via transport of serotonin molecules from the synaptic cleft back into the pre-synaptic terminal for re-utilization. Plays a key role in mediating regulation of the availability of serotonin to other receptors of serotonergic systems. Terminates the action of serotonin and recycles it in a sodium-dependent manner. From Homo sapiens (Human).
