[The description below was written by a language model from this plasmid's Addgene catalogue record and pLannotate feature annotations shown in this document.]
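Description:
pCEP4-SERTI425L-myc is a mammalian expression plasmid built on the Invitrogen pCEP4 backbone, an Epstein-Barr virus-based episomal vector. In E. coli it is maintained through a high-copy ColE1/pUC-type origin and selected with ampicillin via the β-lactamase gene. In mammalian cells, the EBV oriP origin together with the plasmid-encoded EBNA1 protein allows the construct to replicate and persist extrachromosomally in permissive primate cells. A hygromycin B phosphotransferase cassette, driven by an HSV thymidine kinase promoter and terminated by the TK polyadenylation signal, provides selection. The annotation also picks up several short fragments (herpesvirus open reading frames, tet, rop, SV40 large T). These look like remnants of the backbone's construction rather than functional elements.

The payload is a codon-optimized human serotonin transporter (SERT, SLC6A4) cloned between NheI and XhoI sites, both retained. It sits downstream of the human cytomegalovirus immediate-early enhancer and promoter, and because the plasmid is circular, the SV40 polyadenylation signal lies just beyond the end of the coding sequence. The transporter carries an internal MYC epitope inserted in extracellular loop 2, a position that would expose the tag on the outside of the cell. The feature table annotates the SLC6A4 reading frame as a whole and does not mark the tag separately. The coding sequence also bears the I425L substitution, which the depositor describes as giving approximately wild-type transport activity with decreased surface expression. The plasmid comes from a deep mutagenesis study of the transporter examining uptake of a non-native substrate and conformationally dynamic regions. It serves for expressing this individual characterized variant in cultured mammalian cells.
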