Addgene plasmid #107465: pCEP4-SERTI425L-myc
Purpose: Mammalian expression plasmid for codon optimized mutant hSERT with internal MYC tag inserted in ECL2, mutation I425L conferring approximately wildtype transport phenotype, decreased surface expression
Depositing lab: Erik Procko. Publication: Deep Mutagenesis of a Transporter for Uptake of a Non-Native Substrate Identifies Conformationally Dynamic Regions. Young HJ, Chan M, Selvam B, Szymanski SK, Shukla D, Procko E. bioRxiv 2021.04.19.440442 10.1101/2021.04.19.440442.
Backbone
  Vector backbone: pCEP4
  Backbone manufacturer: Invitrogen
  Backbone size w/o insert (bp): 10410
  Vector type: Mammalian Expression
  Selectable markers: Hygromycin
Growth in bacteria
  Bacterial resistance: Ampicillin, 100 μg/mL
  Growth temperature: 37°C
  Growth strain: DH5alpha
  Copy number: High Copy
Gene/Insert
  Gene/Insert name: Serotonin Transporter (SERT) (alt name: SLC6A4)
  Species: H. sapiens (human)
  Insert size (bp): 1985
  Mutation: I425L
  Entrez Gene: SLC6A4 (a.k.a. 5-HTT, 5-HTTLPR, 5HTT, HTT, OCD1, SERT, SERT1, hSERT)
  Promoter: CMV
  Cloning method: Restriction Enzyme; 5′ cloning site NHE1 (not destroyed); 3′ cloning site XHO1 (not destroyed)
  Sequencing primers: 5′ CMV Forward; 3′ EBV Reverse
Terms and licenses: Academic/Nonprofit Terms; Industry Terms: Not Available to Industry
Depositor comments: Please visit https://doi.org/10.1101/2021.04.19.440442 for bioRxiv preprint.
How to cite: pCEP4-SERTI425L-myc was a gift from Erik Procko (Addgene plasmid # 107465 ; http://n2t.net/addgene:107465 ; RRID:Addgene_107465)
