>Addgene plasmid #107465 | pCEP4-SERTI425L-myc | addgene partial sequence | sequence record 205575 | Addgene Partial NGS Result
TGCTCCTGCCCCTCCCGCTCCTGCTCCTGCTCCTGTTCCACCGTGGGTCCCTTTGCAGCCAATGCAACTT
GGACGTTTTTGGGGTCTCCGGACACCATCTCTATGTCTTGGCCCTGATCCTGAGCCGCCCGGGGCTCCTG
GTCTTCCGCCTCCTCGTCCTCGTCCTCTTCCCCGTCCTCGTCCATGGTTATCACCCCCTCTTCTTTGAGG
TCCACTGCCGCCGGAGCCTTCTGGTCCAGATGTGTCTCCCTTCTCTCCTAGGCCATTTCCAGGTCCTGTA
CCTGGCCCCTCGTCAGACATGATTCACACTAAAAGAGATCAATAGACATCTTTATTAGACGACGCTCAGT
GAATACAGGGAGTGCAGACTCCTGCCCCCTCCAACAGCCCCCCCACCCTCATCCCCTTCATGGTCGCTGT
CAGACAGATCCAGGTCTGAAAATTCCCCATCCTCCGAACCATCCTCGTCCTCATCACCAATTACTCGCAG
CCCGGAAAACTCCCGCTGAACATCCTCAAGATTTGCGTCCTGAGCCTCAAGCCAGGCCTCAAATTCCTCG
TCCCCCTTTTTGCTGGACGGTAGGGATGGGGATTCTCGGGACCCCTCCTCTTCCTCTTCAAGGTCACCAG
ACAGAGATGCTACTGGGGCAACGGAAGAAAAGCTGGGTGCGGCCTGTGAGGATCAGCTTATCGATGATAA
GCTGTCAAACATGAGAATTCTTGAAGACGAAAGGGCCTCGTGATACGCCTATTTTTATAGGTTAATGTCA
TGATAATAATGGTTTCTTAGACGTCAGGTGGCACTTTTCGGGGAAATGTGCGCGGAACCCCTATTTGTTT
ATTTTTCTAAATACATTCAAATATGTATCCGCTCATGAGACAATAACCCTGATAAATGCTTCAATAATAT
TGAAAAAGGAAGAGTATGAGTATTCAACATTTCCGTGTCGCCCTTATTCCCTTTTTTGCGGCATTTTGCC
TTCCTGTTTTTGCTCACCCAGAAACGCTGGTGAAAGTAAAAGATGCTGAAGATCAGTTGGGTGCACGAGT
GGGTTACATCGAACTGGATCTCAACAGCGGTAAGATCCTTGAGAGTTTTCGCCCCGAAGAACGTTTTCCA
ATGATGAGCACTTTTAAAGTTCTGCTATGTGGCGCGGTATTATCCCGTGTTGACGCCGGGCAAGAGCAAC
TCGGTCGCCGCATACACTATTCTCAGAATGACTTGGTTGAGTACTCACCAGTCACAGAAAAGCATCTTAC
GGATGGCATGACAGTAAGAGAATTATGCAGTGCTGCCATAACCATGAGTGATAACACTGCGGCCAACTTA
CTTCTGACAACGATCGGAGGACCGAAGGAGCTAACCGCTTTTTTGCACAACATGGGGGATCATGTAACTC
GCCTTGATCGTTGGGAACCGGAGCTGAATGAAGCCATACCAAACGACGAGCGTGACACCACGATGCCTGC
AGCAATGGCAACAACGTTGCGCAAACTATTAACTGGCGAACTACTTACTCTAGCTTCCCGGCAACAATTA
ATAGACTGGATGGAGGCGGATAAAGTTGCAGGACCACTTCTGCGCTCGGCCCTTCCGGCTGGCTGGTTTA
TTGCTGATAAATCTGGAGCCGGTGAGCGTGGGTCTCGCGGTATCATTGCAGCACTGGGGCCAGATGGTAA
GCCCTCCCGTATCGTAGTTATCTACACGACGGGGAGTCAGGCAACTATGGATGAACGAAATAGACAGATC
GCTGAGATAGGTGCCTCACTGATTAAGCATTGGTAACTGTCAGACCAAGTTTACTCATATATACTTTAGA
TTGATTTAAAACTTCATTTTTAATTTAAAAGGATCTAGGTGAAGATCCTTTTTGATAATCTCATGACCAA
AATCCCTTAACGTGAGTTTTCGTTCCACTGAGCGTCAGACCCCGTAGAAAAGATCAAAGGATCTTCTTGA
GATCCTTTTTTTCTGCGCGTAATCTGCTGCTTGCAAACAAAAAAACCACCGCTACCAGCGGTGGTTTGTT
TGCCGGATCAAGAGCTACCAACTCTTTTTCCGAAGGTAACTGGCTTCAGCAGAGCGCAGATACCAAATAC
TGTCCTTCTAGTGTAGCCGTAGTTAGGCCACCACTTCAAGAACTCTGTAGCACCGCCTACATACCTCGCT
CTGCTAATCCTGTTACCAGTGGCTGCTGCCAGTGGCGATAAGTCGTGTCTTACCGGGTTGGACTCAAGAC
GATAGTTACCGGATAAGGCGCAGCGGTCGGGCTGAACGGGGGGTTCGTGCACACAGCCCAGCTTGGAGCG
AACGACCTACACCGAACTGAGATACCTACAGCGTGAGCTATGAGAAAGCGCCACGCTTCCCGAAGGGAGA
AAGGCGGACAGGTATCCGGTAAGCGGCAGGGTCGGAACAGGAGAGCGCACGAGGGAGCTTCCAGGGGGAA
ACGCCTGGTATCTTTATAGTCCTGTCGGGTTTCGCCACCTCTGACTTGAGCGTCGATTTTTGTGATGCTC
GTCAGGGGGGCGGAGCCTATGGAAAAACGCCAGCAACGCGGCCTTTTTACGGTTCCTGGCCTTTTGCTGG
CCTTGAAGCTGTCCCTGATGGTCGTCATCTACCTGCCTGGACAGCATGGCCTGCAACGCGGGCATCCCGA
TGCCGCCGGAAGCGAGAAGAATCATAATGGGGAAGGCCATCCAGCCTCGCGTCGCGAACGCCAGCAAGAC
GTAGCCCAGCGCGTCGGCCCCGAGATGCGCCGCGTGCGGCTGCTGGAGATGGCGGACGCGATGGATATGT
TCTGCCAAGGGTTGGTTTGCGCATTCACAGTTCTCCGCAAGAATTGATTGGCTCCAATTCTTGGAGTGGT
GAATCCGTTAGCGAGGTGCCGCCCTGCTTCATCCCCGTGGCCCGTTGCTCGCGTTTGCTGGCGGTGTCCC
CGGAAGAAATATATTTGCATGTCTTTAGTTCTATGATGACACAAACCCCGCCCAGCGTCTTGTCATTGGC
GAATTCGAACACGCAGATGCAGTCGGGGCGGCGCGGTCCGAGGTCCACTTCGCATATTAAGGTGACGCGT
GTGGCCTCGAACACCGAGCGACCCTGCAGCGACCCGCTTAACAGCGTCAACAGCGTGCCGCAGATCCCGG
GGGGCAATGAGATATGAAAAAGCCTGAACTCACCGCGACGTCTGTCGAGAAGTTTCTGATCGAAAAGTTC
GACAGCGTCTCCGACCTGATGCAGCTCTCGGAGGGCGAAGAATCTCGTGCTTTCAGCTTCGATGTAGGAG
GGCGTGGATATGTCCTGCGGGTAAATAGCTGCGCCGATGGTTTCTACAAAGATCGTTATGTTTATCGGCA
CTTTGCATCGGCCGCGCTCCCGATTCCGGAAGTGCTTGACATTGGGGAATTCAGCGAGAGCCTGACCTAT
TGCATCTCCCGCCGTGCACAGGGTGTCACGTTGCAAGACCTGCCTGAAACCGAACTGCCCGCTGTTCTGC
AGCCGGTCGCGGAGGCCATGGATGCGATCGCTGCGGCCGATCTTAGCCAGACGAGCGGGTTCGGCCCATT
CGGACCGCAAGGAATCGGTCAATACACTACATGGCGTGATTTCATATGCGCGATTGCTGATCCCCATGTG
TATCACTGGCAAACTGTGATGGACGACACCGTCAGTGCGTCCGTCGCGCAGGCTCTCGATGAGCTGATGC
TTTGGGCCGAGGACTGCCCCGAAGTCCGGCACCTCGTGCACGCGGATTTCGGCTCCAACAATGTCCTGAC
GGACAATGGCCGCATAACAGCGGTCATTGACTGGAGCGAGGCGATGTTCGGGGATTCCCAATACGAGGTC
GCCAACATCTTCTTCTGGAGGCCGTGGTTGGCTTGTATGGAGCAGCAGACGCGCTACTTCGAGCGGAGGC
ATCCGGAGCTTGCAGGATCGCCGCGGCTCCGGGCGTATATGCTCCGCATTGGTCTTGACCAACTCTATCA
GAGCTTGGTTGACGGCAATTTCGATGATGCAGCTTGGGCGCAGGGTCGATGCGACGCAATCGTCCGATCC
GGAGCCGGGACTGTCGGGCGTACACAAATCGCCCGCAGAAGCGCGGCCGTCTGGACCGATGGCTGTGTAG
AAGTACTCGCCGATAGTGGAAACCGACGCCCCAGCACTCGTCCGGATCGGGAGATGGGGGAGGCTAACTG
AAACACGGAAGGAGACAATACCGGAAGGAACCCGCGCTATGACGGCAATAAAAAGACAGAATAAAACGCA
CGGGTGTTGGGTCGTTTGTTCATAAACGCGGGGTTCGGTCCCAGGGCTGGCACTCTGTCGATACCCCACC
GAGACCCCATTGGGGCCAATACGCCCGCGTTTCTTCCTTTTCCCCACCCCACCCCCCAAGTTCGGGTGAA
GGCCCAGGGCTCGCAGCCAACGTCGGGGCGGCAGGCCCTGCCATAGCCACTGGCCCCGTGGGTTAGGGAC
GGGGTCCCCCATGGGGAATGGTTTATGGTTCGTGGGGGTTATTATTTTGGGCGTTGCGTGGGGTCAGGTC
CACGACTGGACTGAGCAGACAGACCCATGGTTTTTGGATGGCCTGGGCATGGACCGCATGTACTGGCGCG
ACACGAACACCGGGCGTCTGTGGCTGCCAAACACCCCCGACCCCCAAAAACCACCGCGCGGATTTCTGGC
GTGCCAAGCTAGTCGACCAATTCTCATGTTTGACAGCTTATCATCGCAGATCCGGGCAACGTTGTTGCCA
TTGCTGCAGGCGCAGAACTGGTAGGTATGGAAGATCTATACATTGAATCAATATTGGCAATTAGCCATAT
TAGTCATTGGTTATATAGCATAAATCAATATTGGCTATTGGCCATTGCATACGTTGTATCTATATCATAA
TATGTACATTTATATTGGCTCATGTCCAATATGACCGCCATGTTGACATTGATTATTGACTAGTTATTAA
TAGTAATCAATTACGGGGTCATTAGTTCATAGCCCATATATGGAGTTCCGCGTTACATAACTTACGGTAA
ATGGCCCGCCTGGCTGACCGCCCAACGACCCCCGCCCATTGACGTCAATAATGACGTATGTTCCCATAGT
AACGCCAATAGGGACTTTCCATTGACGTCAATGGGTGGAGTATTTACGGTAAACTGCCCACTTGGCAGTA
CATCAAGTGTATCATATGCCAAGTCCGCCCCCTATTGACGTCAATGACGGTAAATGGCCCGCCTGGCATT
ATGCCCAGTACATGACCTTACGGGACTTTCCTACTTGGCAGTACATCTACGTATTAGTCATCGCTATTAC
CATGGTGATGCGGTTTTGGCAGTACACCAATGGGCGTGGATAGCGGTTTGACTCACGGGGATTTCCAAGT
CTCCACCCCATTGACGTCAATGGGAGTTTGTTTTGGCACCAAAATCAACGGGACTTTCCAAAATGTCGTA
ATAACCCCGCCCCGTTGACGCAAATGGGCGGTAGGCGTGTACGGTGGGAGGTCTATATAAGCAGAGCTCG
TTTAGTGAACCGTCAGATCTCTAGAAGCTGGGTACCAGCTGCTAGCGCCACCATGGAGACCACCCCCCTG
AACAGTCAAAAGCAACTCTCTGCCTGTGAGGATGGAGAGGACTGTCAGGAGAATGGCGTTCTTCAAAAGG
TTGTACCCACCCCTGGAGATAAGGTGGAAAGCGGCCAGATTTCCAACGGCTACAGCGCCGTGCCATCACC
TGGAGCCGGGGATGATACACGGCACAGCATTCCCGCAACCACCACGACACTGGTTGCAGAGCTTCACCAG
GGCGAGAGGGAGACGTGGGGCAAAAAGGTAGATTTTCTGCTTTCCGTGATCGGTTACGCGGTCGATCTGG
GGAACGTGTGGAGGTTCCCTTACATTTGTTACCAAAACGGAGGGGGTGCCTTCTTGCTGCCCTACACAAT
TATGGCGATTTTTGGGGGTATCCCGCTCTTCTACATGGAACTGGCCTTGGGTCAGTACCACCGGAACGGC
TGCATTAGCATTTGGCGCAAGATATGCCCCATTTTCAAGGGAATCGGATACGCAATCTGTATAATCGCGT
TCTATATTGCATCATATTACAACACCATCATGGCCTGGGCCCTTTATTACTTGATCAGCAGTTTCACCGA
CCAATTGCCGTGGACGAGCTGTAAGAACTCATGGAATACCGGGAACTGTACCAACTACTTCTCTGAGGAC
AGCTCAGGAGGTAGCGGGGGTGAACAGAAGCTGATTAGCGAGGAGGACTTGGGCAGTCCAGGCGGAAGCG
GCAACATCACTTGGACACTCCATAGTACGAGCCCCGCAGAGGAGTTTTACACCAGGCACGTACTGCAGAT
TCATAGGAGCAAGGGTCTGCAAGACCTGGGCGGTATTAGCTGGCAGCTCGCATTGTGCATAATGTTGATC
TTTACGGTGATCTATTTCTCTATCTGGAAGGGAGTAAAGACATCCGGCAAGGTGGTGTGGGTGACGGCGA
CCTTCCCCTACATTATACTCAGCGTGTTGTTGGTGAGGGGGGCAACCCTGCCTGGGGCCTGGCGAGGCGT
GCTGTTCTATCTCAAGCCAAACTGGCAGAAGCTTCTTGAAACCGGAGTGTGGATCGACGCGGCCGCGCAA
ATCTTCTTTTCCCTCGGTCCCGGCTTCGGGGTCCTTCTGGCATTCGCAAGCTACAACAAGTTCAACAATA
ACTGCTACCAGGACGCCCTCGTGACAAGTGTAGTGAACTGCATGACCTCTTTCGTGAGCGGGTTTGTGAT
CTTCACAGTACTCGGATATATGGCTGAGATGAGGAACGAAGATGTTAGTGAGGTTGCCAAAGACGCTGGC
CCGAGCCTGTTGTTCATCACATACGCCGAGGCTATCGCGAACATGCCCGCATCTACTTTCTTCGCCCTCA
TCTTTTTCCTGATGCTGATAACCCTTGGGCTGGATAGCACCTTCGCCGGACTGGAGGGTGTCATCACTGC
CGTTCTCGACGAGTTCCCCCATGTGTGGGCCAAGCGACGGGAAAGGTTCGTGCTGGCCGTCGTAATCACA
TGCTTCTTCGGCTCACTGGTGACCCTTACCTTTGGCGGTGCGTACGTGGTCAAGCTGCTCGAAGAGTACG
CCACTGGACCGGCGGTTCTGACCGTGGCATTGATCGAGGCCGTGGCCGTAAGCTGGTTTTACGGCATCAC
GCAGTTCTGTAGGGACGTGAAAGAGATGCTGGGCTTTTCTCCCGGTTGGTTTTGGAGGATTTGTTGGGTA
GCAATTAGCCCCCTGTTTCTCCTTTTCATTATTTGCTCTTTTCTGATGTCTCCACCGCAGCTCCGACTGT
TTCAGTACAACTACCCCTACTGGTCAATTATCCTGGGCTATTGTATCGGCACCTCAAGTTTCATCTGCAT
CCCCACATACATCGCATACAGACTGATAATTACGCCCGGTACTTTTAAGGAGCGAATCATTAAAAGCATA
ACCCCCGAAACCCCCACCGAGATCCCTTGTGGCGATATAAGACTCAATGCGGTCTAATAGCTCGAGGCCG
GCAAGGCCGGATCCAGACATGATAAGATACATTGATGAGTTTGGACAAACCACAACTAGAATGCAGTGAA
AAAAATGCTTTATTTGTGAAATTTGTGATGCTATTGCTTTATTTGTAACCATTATAAGCTGCAATAAACA
AGTTAACAACAACAATTGCATTCATTTTATGTTTCAGGTTCAGGGGGAGGTGTGGGAGGTTTTTTAAAGC
AAGTAAAACCTCTACAAATGTGGTATGGCTGATTATGATCCGGCTGCCTCGCGCGTTTCGGTGATGACGG
TGAAAACCTCTGACACATGCAGCTCCCGGAGACGGTCACAGCTTGTCTGTAAGCGGATGCCGGGAGCAGA
CAAGCCCGTCAGGGCGCGTCAGCGGGTGTTGGCGGGTGTCGGGGCGCAGCCATGAGGTCGACTCTAGAGG
ATCGATCCCCGCCCCGGACGAACTAAACCTGACTACGACATCTCTGCCCCTTCTTCGCGGGGCAGTGCAT
GTAATCCCTTCAGTTGGTTGGTACAACTTGCCAACTGGGCCCTGTTCCACATGTGACACGGGGGGGGACC
AAACACAAAGGGGTTCTCTGACTGTAGTTGACATCCTTATAAATGGATGTGCACATTTGCCAACACTGAG
TGGCTTTCATCCTGGAGCAGACTTTGCAGTCTGTGGACTGCAACACAACATTGCCTTTATGTGTAACTCT
TGGCTGAAGCTCTTACACCAATGCTGGGGGACATGTACCTCCCAGGGGCCCAGGAAGACTACGGGAGGCT
ACACCAACGTCAATCAGAGGGGCCTGTGTAGCTACCGATAAGCGGACCCTCAAGAGGGCATTAGCAATAG
TGTTTATAAGGCCCCCTTGTTAACCCTAAACGGGTAGCATATGCTTCCCGGGTAGTAGTATATACTATCC
AGACTAACCCTAATTCAATAGCATATGTTACCCAACGGGAAGCATATGCTATCGAATTAGGGTTAGTAAA
AGGGTCCTAAGGAACAGCGATATCTCCCACCCCATGAGCTGTCACGGTTTTATTTACATGGGGTCAGGAT
TCCACGAGGGTAGTGAACCATTTTAGTCACAAGGGCAGTGGCTGAAGATCAAGGAGCGGGCAGTGAACTC
TCCTGAATCTTCGCCTGCTTCTTCATTCTCCTTCGTTTAGCTAATAGAATAACTGCTGAGTTGTGAACAG
TAAGGTGTATGTGAGGTGCTCGAAAACAAGGTTTCAGGTGACGCCCCCAGAATAAAATTTGGACGGGGGG
TTCAGTGGTGGCATTGTGCTATGACACCAATATAACCCTCACAAACCCCTTGGGCAATAAATACTAGTGT
AGGAATGAAACATTCTGAATATCTTTAACAATAGAAATCCATGGGGTGGGGACAAGCCGTAAAGACTGGA
TGTCCATCTCACACGAATTTATGGCTATGGGCAACACATAATCCTAGTGCAATATGATACTGGGGTTATT
AAGATGTGTCCCAGGCAGGGACCAAGACAGGTGAACCATGTTGTTACACTCTATTTGTAACAAGGGGAAA
GAGAGTGGACGCCGACAGCAGCGGACTCCACTGGTTGTCTCTAACACCCCCGAAAATTAAACGGGGCTCC
ACGCCAATGGGGCCCATAAACAAAGACAAGTGGCCACTCTTTTTTTTGAAATTGTGGAGTGGGGGCACGC
GTCAGCCCCCACACGCCGCCCTGCGGTTTTGGACTGTAAAATAAGGGTGTAATAACTTGGCTGATTGTAA
CCCCGCTAACCACTGCGGTCAAACCACTTGCCCACAAAACCACTAATGGCACCCCGGGGAATACCTGCAT
AAGTAGGTGGGCGGGCCAAGATAGGGGCGCGATTGCTGCGATCTGGAGGACAAATTACACACACTTGCGC
CTGAGCGCCAAGCACAGGGTTGTTGGTCCTCATATTCACGAGGTCGCTGAGAGCACGGTGGGCTAATGTT
GCCATGGGTAGCATATACTACCCAAATATCTGGATAGCATATGCTATCCTAATCTATATCTGGGTAGCAT
AGGCTATCCTAATCTATATCTGGGTAGCATATGCTATCCTAATCTATATCTGGGTAGTATATGCTATCCT
AATTTATATCTGGGTAGCATAGGCTATCCTAATCTATATCTGGGTAGCATATGCTATCCTAATCTATATC
TGGGTAGTATATGCTATCCTAATCTGTATCCGGGTAGCATATGCTATCCTAATAGAGATTAGGGTAGTAT
ATGCTATCCTAATTTATATCTGGGTAGCATATACTACCCAAATATCTGGATAGCATATGCTATCCTAATC
TATATCTGGGTAGCATATGCTATCCTAATCTATATCTGGGTAGCATAGGCTATCCTAATCTATATCTGGG
TAGCATATGCTATCCTAATCTATATCTGGGTAGTATATGCTATCCTAATTTATATCTGGGTAGCATAGGC
TATCCTAATCTATATCTGGGTAGCATATGCTATCCTAATCTATATCTGGGTAGTATATGCTATCCTAATC
TGTATCCGGGTAGCATATGCTATCCTCATGCATATACAGTCAGCATATGATACCCAGTAGTAGAGTGGGA
GTGCTATCCTTTGCATATGCCGCCACCTCCCAAGGGGGCGTGAATTTTCGCTGCTTGTCCTTTTCCTGCT
GGTTGCTCCCATTCTTAGGTGAATTTAAGGAGGCCAGGCTAAAGCCGTCGCATGTCTGATTGCTCACCAG
GTAAATGTCGCTAATGTTTTCCAACGCGAGAAGGTGTTGAGCGCGGAGCTGAGTGACGTGACAACATGGG
TATGCCCAATTGCCCCATGTTGGGAGGACGAAAATGGTGACAAGACAGATGGCCAGAAATACACCAACAG
CACGCATGATGTCTACTGGGGATTTATTCTTTAGTGCGGGGGAATACACGGCTTTTAATACGATTGAGGG
CGTCTCCTAACAAGTTACATCACTCCTGCCCTTCCTCACCCTCATCTCCATCACCTCCTTCATCTCCGTC
ATCTCCGTCATCACCCTCCGCGGCAGCCCCTTCCACCATAGGTGGAAACCAGGGAGGCAAATCTACTCCA
TCGTCAAAGCTGCACACAGTCACCCTGATATTGCAGGTAGGAGCGGGCTTTGTCATAACAAGGTCCTTAA
TCGCATCCTTCAAAACCTCAGCAAATATATGAGTTTGTAAAAAGACCATGAAATAACAGACAATGGACTC
CCTTAGCGGGCCAGGTTGTGGGCCGGGTCCAGGGGCCATTCCAAAGGGGAGACGACTCAATGGTGTAAGA
CGACATTGTGGAATAGCAAGGGCAGTTCCTCGCCTTAGGTTGTAAAGGGAGGTCTTACTACCTCCATATA
CGAACACACCGGCGACCCAAGTTCCTTCGTCGGTAGTCCTTTCTACGTGACTCCTAGCCAGGAGAGCTCT
TAAACCTTCTGCAATGTTCTCAAATTTCGGGTTGGAACCTCCTTGACCACGATGCTTTCCAAACCACCCT
CCTTTTTTGCGCCTGCCTCCATCACCCTGACCCCGGGGTCCAGTGCTTGGGCCTTCTCCTGGGTCATCTG
CGGGGCCCTGCTCTATCGCTCCCGGGGGCACGTCAGGCTCACCATCTGGGCCACCTTCTTGGTGGTATTC
AAAATAATCGGCTTCCCCTACAGGGTGGAAAAATGGCCTTCTACCTGGAGGGGGCCTGCGCGGTGGAGAC
CCGGATGATGATGACTGACTACTGGGACTCCTGGGCCTCTTTTCTCCACGTCCACGACCTCTCCCCCTGG
CTCTTTCACGACTTCCCCCCCTGGCTCTTTCACGTCCTCTACCCCGGCGGCCTCCACTACCTCCTCGACC
CCGGCCTCCACTACCTCCTCGACCCCGGCCTCCACTGCCTCCTCGACCCCGGCCTCCACCTCCTGCTCCT
GCCCCTCCTGCTCCTGCCCCTCCTCCTGCTCCTGCCCCTCCTGCCCCTCCTGC
